Addgene plasmid #241421: pSG5-CAGEc-PRKACA (Nrdj1)
Purpose: Proximity-triggered Protein Trans-Splicing to generate the splice product DNAJ-PKAc, Figure 4, Extended Figure 8-9 in Nature Chemical Biology 20.10 (2024): 1353-1360.
Depositing lab: Thomas Muir. Depositing organization: Princeton University. Publication: Distinct phases of cellular signaling revealed by time-resolved protein synthesis. Lee G, Muir TW. Nat Chem Biol. 2024 Oct;20(10):1353-1360. doi: 10.1038/s41589-024-01677-3. Epub 2024 Jul 8. PubMed 38977789.
Backbone
  Vector backbone: pSG5
  Backbone size w/o insert (bp): 5124
  Vector type: Mammalian Expression
Growth in bacteria
  Bacterial resistance: Ampicillin, 100 μg/mL
  Growth temperature: 37°C
  Growth strain: DH5alpha
  Copy number: High Copy
Gene/Insert
  Gene/Insert name: CAGEc-PRKACA (Nrdj1)
  Species: H. sapiens (human), Synthetic
  Insert size (bp): 1770
  Entrez Gene: PRKACA (a.k.a. CAFD1, PKACA, PPNAD4)
  Promoter: SV40
  Tag / fusion protein: HA (C terminal on insert)
  Cloning method: Gibson Cloning
  Sequencing primers: 5′ T7; 3′ SV40pA-R
Terms and licenses: Academic/Nonprofit Terms; Industry Terms: Not Available to Industry
Depositor comments: Engineered NrdJ-1C intein (Caged NpuC) fused to the 5'-end of add-on sequence (S)-PRKACA (40-351 aa). PRKACA (1-38 aa) and FRB domain used to the 5'-end of Caged NrdJ-1C.
How to cite: pSG5-CAGEc-PRKACA (Nrdj1) was a gift from Thomas Muir (Addgene plasmid # 241421 ; http://n2t.net/addgene:241421 ; RRID:Addgene_241421)
