[The description below was written by a language model from this plasmid's Addgene catalogue record and pLannotate feature annotations shown in this document.]
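Description:
pSG5-CAGEc-PRKACA (Nrdj1) is a mammalian expression plasmid built on the pSG5 backbone, about 6.9 kb in total with a roughly 1.8 kb insert introduced by Gibson cloning. It is propagated in E. coli through a high-copy ColE1/pUC-type origin and selected with ampicillin via the β-lactamase gene. An f1 origin and remnants of rop, bom and lacZα are also annotated in the backbone. Expression in mammalian cells is driven by the SV40 enhancer/early promoter, followed by the rabbit β-globin intron, which aids processing of the transcript. It is terminated by an SV40 polyadenylation signal. A T7 promoter sits just upstream of the insert and also serves as a sequencing primer site.

The insert encodes the C-terminal half of a split-intein system for proximity-triggered protein trans-splicing. According to the depositor comments, a short N-terminal portion of human PRKACA (residues 1–38) and an FRB domain lie upstream of an engineered, caged NrdJ-1 C-intein. This intein is fused through a serine add-on residue to PRKACA residues 40–351, with a C-terminal HA tag. The feature table is consistent with this order. It shows a short PKA catalytic-subunit fragment (matched by the software to a PRKACB homologue), then an FRB domain called as the T2098L variant, then the large PRKACA fragment. The intein and HA tag are not annotated. FRB is a rapamycin-dependent dimerisation domain, so presumably a ligand brings it together with a partner construct carrying the matching N-intein, though the record does not describe that partner. Splicing then generates the DNAJ-PKAc fusion product, allowing its timed synthesis for studying cellular signaling.
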