Features (pLannotate 1.2.2; 14 found; start..end, strand, type, name):
    250..822     +  intron         β-globin intron: intron from rabbit β-globin gene
    877..895     +  promoter       T7 promoter: promoter for bacteriophage T7 RNA polymerase
   1519..1638    +  CDS            PRKACB (fragment): KAPCB_PIG - Experimental evidence at protein level: Swiss-Prot protein existence level 1. Mediates cAMP-dependent signaling triggered by receptor binding to GPCRs. PKA activation regulates diverse cellular processes such as cell proliferation, the cell cycle, differentiation and regulation of microtubule dynamics, chromatin condensation and decondensation, nuclear envelope disassembly and reassembly, as well as regulation of intracellular transport mechanisms and ion flux. Regulates the abundance of compartmentalized pools of its regulatory subunits through phosphorylation of PJA2 which binds
   1717..1992    +  CDS            FRB*: T2098L mutant of FKBP-rapamycin binding domain of human FRAP binds synthetic ligands such as AP21967
   2317..3255    +  CDS            PRKACA (fragment): KAPCA_HUMAN - Also known as PKACA. Experimental evidence at protein level: Swiss-Prot protein existence level 1. [Isoform 2]: Phosphorylates and activates ABL1 in sperm flagellum to promote spermatozoa capacitation. From Homo sapiens (Human).
   3756..3877    +  polyA_signal   SV40 poly(A) signal: SV40 polyadenylation signal
   4082..4670    -  rep_origin     ori: high-copy-number ColE1/pMB1/pBR322/pUC origin of replication
   4841..5701    -  CDS            AmpR: β-lactamase; bla; confers resistance to ampicillin, carbenicillin, and related antibiotics
   5702..5806    -  promoter       AmpR promoter: bla
   5901..5936    +  CDS            rop (fragment): Rop protein, which maintains plasmids at low copy number; rop
   6038..6137    +  misc_feature   bom (fragment): basis of mobility region from pBR322
   6165..6593    -  rep_origin     f1 ori (sequence partly withheld): f1 bacteriophage origin of replication; arrow indicates direction of (+) strand synthesis
   6597..6754    -  CDS            lacZα (fragment): LacZα fragment of β-galactosidase; lacZ fragment
   6764..219     +  promoter       SV40 promoter (across the origin): SV40 enhancer and early promoter
>Addgene plasmid #241421 | pSG5-CAGEc-PRKACA (Nrdj1) | addgene full sequence | sequence record 488594 | Addgene NGS Result
GCAGGCAGAAGTATGCAAAGCATGCATCTCAATTAGTCAGCAACCATAGTCCCGCCCCTAACTCCGCCCA
TCCCGCCCCTAACTCCGCCCAGTTCCGCCCATTCTCCGCCCCATGGCTGACTAATTTTTTTTATTTATGC
AGAGGCCGAGGCCGCCTCGGCCTCTGAGCTATTCCAGAAGTAGTGAAGAGGCTTTTTTGGAGGCCTAGGC
TTTTGCAAAAAGCTCCGGATCGATCCTGAGAACTTCAGGGTGAGTTTGGGGACCCTTGATTGTTCTTTCT
TTTTCGCTATTGTAAAATTCATGTTATATGGAGGGGGCAAAGTTTTCAGGGTGTTGTTTAGAATGGGAAG
ATGTCCCTTGTATCACCATGGACCCTCATGATAATTTTGTTTCTTTCACTTTCTACTCTGTTGACAACCA
TTGTCTCCTCTTATTTTCTTTTCATTTTCTGTAACTTTTTCGTTAAACTTTAGCTTGCATTTGTAACGAA
TTTTTAAATTCACTTTTGTTTATTTGTCAGATTGTAAGTACTTTCTCTAATCACTTTTTTTTCAAGGCAA
TCAGGGTATATTATATTGTACTTCAGCACAGTTTTAGAGAACAATTGTTATAATTAAATGATAAGGTAGA
ATATTTCTGCATATAAATTCTGGCTGGCGTGGAAATATTCTTATTGGTAGAAACAACTACATCCTGGTCA
TCATCCTGCCTTTCTCTTTATGGTTACAATGATATACACTGTTTGAGATGAGGATAAAATACTCTGAGTC
CAAACCGGGCCCCTCTGCTAACCATGTTCATGCCTTCTTCTTTTTCCTACAGCTCCTGGGCAACGTGCTG
GTTATTGTGCTGTCTCATCATTTTGGTAAAGAATTGTAATACGACTCACTATAGGGCGAATTCCTTTTAA
AAAGCGGACTTAAAAGTTGCTGGCAATGCATTCCTTTTCGTCAGAGTCGAGGGCAAACTCGCTGAAATCT
GGGTGACCCGTGTCCTTTTCCGGAGAGCAAAGCAGAGAAGCGAGAGCGGCCACTAGTTCGGCAGGAAATT
TGTTGGAAGATGAAGAAGCTAAGATAGGGGGTTGGTGACTTCCACAGGAAAAGTTCTGGAGGAGTAGCCA
AAGACCATCAGCGTTTCCTTTATGTGTGAGAATTGAAATGACTAGCATTATTGACCCTTTTCAGCATCCC
CTGTGAATATTTCTGTTTAGGTTTTTCTTCTTGAAAAGAAATTGTTATTCAGCCCGTTTAAAACAAATCA
AGAAACTTTTGGGTAACATTGCAATTACATGAAATTGATAACCGCGAAAATAATTGGAACTCCTGCTTGC
AAGTGTCAACCTAAAAAAAGTGCTTCCTTTTGTTATGGAAGATGTCTTTCTGTGATTGACTTCAATTGCT
GACTTGTGGAGATGCAGCGAATGTGAAATCCCACGTATATGCCATTTCCCTCTACGCTCGCTGACCGTTC
TGGAAGATCTTGAACCCTCTTCTGGAAAGGGGTACCTATTATTACTTTATGGGCAACGCCGCCGCCGCCA
AGAAGGGCAGCGAGCAGGAGAGCGTGAAAGAATTCTTAGCCAAAGCCAAAGAAGATTTTCTTAAAAAATG
GGAAAGTCCCGCTCAGAACACAGGAGGAAGTGGAGGTAGTGGTGGAGGAGGCTCTGGTGGAGGCGGTAGT
GGTTCTGGTTCAGGAAGTGGTAGCGGAAGAGTAGCGATCCTCTGGCATGAGATGTGGCATGAAGGCCTGG
AAGAGGCATCTCGTTTGTACTTTGGGGAAAGGAACGTGAAAGGCATGTTTGAGGTGCTGGAGCCCTTGCA
TGCTATGATGGAACGGGGCCCCCAGACTCTGAAGGAAACATCCTTTAATCAGGCCTATGGTCGAGATTTA
ATGGAGGCCCAAGAGTGGTGCAGGAAGTACATGAAATCAGGGAATGTCAAGGACCTCCTCCAAGCCTGGG
ACCTCTATTATCATGTGTTCCGACGAATCTCAGGAAATGGAAATGGAAACGCTGAGTTGGTTGAACTCGA
AATTAAGACCCTACATGGTGTGAAAACGATCAGGTGTACCCCCGACCACCCAGTTTACACTAAAAACAGG
GGCTACGTGCGAGCGGATGAGTTAACCGATGATGATGAGCTTGTTGTAGCCATCGAGAACCTGTATGGCG
ATGAAGTAGATGGCTATTTTCAGGGCATGGAAGCGAAGACGTATATAGGAAAGCTTAAATCCCGAAAAAT
TGTATCAAACGAGGACACGTATGATATTCAGACGTCAACTCATAACTTTTTTGCGAATGATATACTTGTT
CATAATAGTCACTTGGATCAGTTTGAACGAATCAAGACCCTCGGCACGGGCTCCTTCGGGCGGGTGATGC
TGGTGAAACACAAGGAGACCGGGAACCACTATGCCATGAAGATCCTCGACAAACAGAAGGTGGTGAAACT
GAAACAGATCGAACACACCCTGAATGAAAAGCGCATCCTGCAAGCTGTCAACTTTCCGTTCCTCGTCAAA
CTCGAGTTCTCCTTCAAGGACAACTCAAACTTATACATGGTCATGGAGTACGTGCCCGGCGGGGAGATGT
TCTCACACCTACGGCGGATCGGAAGGTTCAGTGAGCCCCATGCCCGTTTCTACGCGGCCCAGATCGTCCT
GACCTTTGAGTATCTGCACTCGCTGGATCTCATCTACAGGGACCTGAAGCCGGAGAATCTGCTCATTGAC
CAGCAGGGCTACATTCAGGTGACAGACTTCGGTTTCGCCAAGCGCGTGAAGGGCCGCACTTGGACCTTGT
GCGGCACCCCTGAGTACCTGGCCCCTGAGATTATCCTGAGCAAAGGCTACAACAAGGCCGTGGACTGGTG
GGCCCTGGGGGTTCTTATCTATGAAATGGCCGCTGGCTACCCGCCCTTCTTCGCAGACCAGCCCATCCAG
ATCTATGAGAAGATCGTCTCTGGGAAGGTGCGCTTCCCTTCCCACTTCAGCTCTGACTTGAAGGACCTGC
TGCGGAACCTCCTGCAGGTAGATCTCACCAAGCGCTTTGGGAACCTCAAGAATGGGGTCAACGATATCAA
GAACCACAAGTGGTTTGCCACAACTGACTGGATTGCCATCTACCAGAGGAAGGTGGAAGCTCCCTTCATA
CCAAAGTTTAAAGGCCCTGGGGATACGAGTAACTTTGACGACTATGAGGAAGAAGAAATCCGGGTCTCCA
TCAATGAGAAGTGTGGCAAGGAGTTTTCTGAGTTTTACCCGTACGACGTTCCGGACTACGCTTCTTAGCA
GCAGTCAGGGGTCAGGTGTCAGGCCCGTCGGAGCTGCCTGCAGCACATGCGGGCTCGCCCATACCCGTGA
CAGTGGCTGACAAGGGACTAGTGAGTCAGCACCTTGGCCCAGGAGCTCTGCGCCAGGCAGAGCTGAGGGC
CCTGTGGAGTCCAGCTCTACTACCTACGTTTGCACCGCCTGCCCTCCCGCACCTTCCTCCTCCCCGCTCC
GTCTCTGTCCTCGAATTTTATCTGTGGAGTTCCTGCTCCGTGGACTGCAGTCGGCATGCCAGGACCCGCC
AGCCCCGCTCCCACCTAGTGCCCCAGACTGAGCTCTCCAGGCCAGGTGGGAACGGCTGATGTGGACTGTC
TTTTTCATTTTTTTCTCTCTGGAGCCCCTCCTCCCCCGGCTGGGCCTCCTTCTTCCACTTCTCCAAGAAT
GGAAGCCTGAACTGAGGAATTCGGATCCAGATCTTATTAAAGCAGAACTTGTTTATTGCAGCTTATAATG
GTTACAAATAAAGCAATAGCATCACAAATTTCACAAATAAAGCATTTTTTTCACTGCATTCTAGTTGTGG
TTTGTCCAAACTCATCAATGTATCTTATCATGTCTGGTCGACTCTAGACTCTTCCGCTTCCTCGCTCACT
GACTCGCTGCGCTCGGTCGTTCGGCTGCGGCGAGCGGTATCAGCTCACTCAAAGGCGGTAATACGGTTAT
CCACAGAATCAGGGGATAACGCAGGAAAGAACATGTGAGCAAAAGGCCAGCAAAAGGCCAGGAACCGTAA
AAAGGCCGCGTTGCTGGCGTTTTTCCATAGGCTCCGCCCCCCTGACGAGCATCACAAAAATCGACGCTCA
AGTCAGAGGTGGCGAAACCCGACAGGACTATAAAGATACCAGGCGTTTCCCCCTGGAAGCTCCCTCGTGC
GCTCTCCTGTTCCGACCCTGCCGCTTACCGGATACCTGTCCGCCTTTCTCCCTTCGGGAAGCGTGGCGCT
TTCTCATAGCTCACGCTGTAGGTATCTCAGTTCGGTGTAGGTCGTTCGCTCCAAGCTGGGCTGTGTGCAC
GAACCCCCCGTTCAGCCCGACCGCTGCGCCTTATCCGGTAACTATCGTCTTGAGTCCAACCCGGTAAGAC
ACGACTTATCGCCACTGGCAGCAGCCACTGGTAACAGGATTAGCAGAGCGAGGTATGTAGGCGGTGCTAC
AGAGTTCTTGAAGTGGTGGCCTAACTACGGCTACACTAGAAGAACAGTATTTGGTATCTGCGCTCTGCTG
AAGCCAGTTACCTTCGGAAAAAGAGTTGGTAGCTCTTGATCCGGCAAACAAACCACCGCTGGTAGCGGTG
GTTTTTTTGTTTGCAAGCAGCAGATTACGCGCAGAAAAAAAGGATCTCAAGAAGATCCTTTGATCTTTTC
TACGGGGTCTGACGCTCAGTGGAACGAAAACTCACGTTAAGGGATTTTGGTCATGAGATTATCAAAAAGG
ATCTTCACCTAGATCCTTTTAAATTAAAAATGAAGTTTTAAATCAATCTAAAGTATATATGAGTAAACTT
GGTCTGACAGTTACCAATGCTTAATCAGTGAGGCACCTATCTCAGCGATCTGTCTATTTCGTTCATCCAT
AGTTGCCTGACTCCCCGTCGTGTAGATAACTACGATACGGGAGGGCTTACCATCTGGCCCCAGTGCTGCA
ATGATACCGCGAGACCCACGCTCACCGGCTCCAGATTTATCAGCAATAAACCAGCCAGCCGGAAGGGCCG
AGCGCAGAAGTGGTCCTGCAACTTTATCCGCCTCCATCCAGTCTATTAATTGTTGCCGGGAAGCTAGAGT
AAGTAGTTCGCCAGTTAATAGTTTGCGCAACGTTGTTGCCATTGCTACAGGCATCGTGGTGTCACGCTCG
TCGTTTGGTATGGCTTCATTCAGCTCCGGTTCCCAACGATCAAGGCGAGTTACATGATCCCCCATGTTGT
GCAAAAAAGCGGTTAGCTCCTTCGGTCCTCCGATCGTTGTCAGAAGTAAGTTGGCCGCAGTGTTATCACT
CATGGTTATGGCAGCACTGCATAATTCTCTTACTGTCATGCCATCCGTAAGATGCTTTTCTGTGACTGGT
GAGTACTCAACCAAGTCATTCTGAGAATAGTGTATGCGGCGACCGAGTTGCTCTTGCCCGGCGTCAATAC
GGGATAATACCGCGCCACATAGCAGAACTTTAAAAGTGCTCATCATTGGAAAACGTTCTTCGGGGCGAAA
ACTCTCAAGGATCTTACCGCTGTTGAGATCCAGTTCGATGTAACCCACTCGTGCACCCAACTGATCTTCA
GCATCTTTTACTTTCACCAGCGTTTCTGGGTGAGCAAAAACAGGAAGGCAAAATGCCGCAAAAAAGGGAA
TAAGGGCGACACGGAAATGTTGAATACTCATACTCTTCCTTTTTCAATATTATTGAAGCATTTATCAGGG
TTATTGTCTCATGAGCGGATACATATTTGAATGTATTTAGAAAAATAAACAAATAGGGGTTCCGCGCACA
TTTCCCCGAAAAGTGCCACCTGACGTCTAAGAAACCATTATTATCATGACATTAACCTATAAAAATAGGC
GTATCACGAGGCCCTTTCGTCTCGCGCGTTTCGGTGATGACGGTGAAAACCTCTGACACATGCAGCTCCC
GGAGACGGTCACAGCTTGTCTGTAAGCGGATGCCGGGAGCAGACAAGCCCGTCAGGGCGCGTCAGCGGGT
GTTGGCGGGTGTCGGGGCTGGCTTAACTATGCGGCATCAGAGCAGATTGTACTGAGAGTGCACCATATGC
GGTGTGAAATACCGCACAGATGCGTAAGGAGAAAATACCGCATCAGGAAATTGTAAGCGTTAATATTTTG
TTAAAATTCGCGTTAAATTTTTGTTAAATCAGCTCATTTTTTAACCAATAGGCCGAAATCGGCAAAATCC
CTTATAAATCAAAAGAATAGACCGAGATAGGGT
[37 nt withheld, positions 6264-6300]
AAAGAACGTGGACTCCAACGTCAAAGG
[49 nt withheld, positions 6328-6376]
T
[91 nt withheld, positions 6378-6468]
G
[124 nt withheld, positions 6470-6593]
CCATTCGCCATTCAGGCTGCGCAACTGTTGGGAAGGGCGATCGGTGCGGGCCTCTTCGCTATTACGCCAG
CTGGCGAAAGGGGGATGTGCTGCAAGGCGATTAAGTTGGGTAACGCCAGGGTTTTCCCAGTCACGACGTT
GTAAAACGACGGCCAGTGAATTGTCGACTTCTGAGGCGGAAAGAACCAGCTGTGGAATGTGTGTCAGTTA
GGGTGTGGAAAGTCCCCAGGCTCCCCAGCAGGCAGAAGTATGCAAAGCATGCATCTCAATTAGTCAGCAA
GGAAAGTCCCCAGGCTCCCCA
